Addgene plasmid #187262: pTripZ-Tet-ON mCherry
Purpose: Doxycyclin inducible expression of mCherry
Depositing lab: Alpha Yap. Depositing organization: University of Queensland, Institute for Molecular Bioscience. Publication: Snail induces epithelial cell extrusion by regulating RhoA contractile signalling and cell-matrix adhesion. Wee K, Hediyeh-Zadeh S, Duszyc K, Verma S, N Nanavati B, Khare S, Varma A, Daly RJ, Yap AS, Davis MJ, Budnar S. J Cell Sci. 2020 Jul 6;133(13). pii: jcs.235622. doi: 10.1242/jcs.235622. PubMed 32467325.
Backbone
  Vector backbone: pTripZ
  Backbone size w/o insert (bp): 12606
  Vector type: Lentiviral
Growth in bacteria
  Bacterial resistance: Ampicillin, 100 μg/mL
  Growth temperature: 37°C
  Growth strain: NEB Stable
  Copy number: High Copy
Gene/Insert
  Gene/Insert name: mCherry-NLS
  Species: Synthetic
  Insert size (bp): 799
  Promoter: CMV
  Tag / fusion protein: mCherry (N terminal on insert)
  Cloning method: Restriction Enzyme; 5′ cloning site Age1 (not destroyed); 3′ cloning site Cla1 (not destroyed)
  Sequencing primers: 5′ mCherry-F
Resource information
  A portion of this plasmid was derived from a plasmid made by: Plasmid made by Kenneth Wee
Terms and licenses: Academic/Nonprofit Terms; Industry Terms: Not Available to Industry
How to cite: pTripZ-Tet-ON mCherry was a gift from Alpha Yap (Addgene plasmid # 187262)
