[The description below was written by a language model from this plasmid's Addgene catalogue record and pLannotate feature annotations shown in this document.]
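Description:
pTripZ-Tet-ON mCherry is an HIV-1-based lentiviral transfer plasmid built on the pTripZ backbone for doxycycline-inducible expression of the red fluorescent protein mCherry in mammalian cells. It is propagated in E. coli through a high-copy ColE1/pUC-type origin with ampicillin selection (AmpR). An f1 origin is also annotated, along with an EM7-driven bleomycin/Zeocin resistance gene lying inside the viral region. The viral framework comprises a truncated 5' LTR, the Ψ packaging signal with a gag fragment, the RRE for Rev-dependent RNA export, the cPPT/CTS, a WPRE, and a ΔU3 self-inactivating 3' LTR, so the genome can be packaged when helper functions are supplied in trans and integrates without LTR promoter activity.

The payload is an all-in-one Tet-On system. A tight TRE promoter (tet operator repeats fused to a minimal CMV promoter, which probably accounts for the catalogue entry "CMV") drives a transcript annotated with a short HA-tag fragment, an EMCV IRES2 and then the mCherry coding sequence. Residual miR-30a flanking sequences from the parental shRNAmir backbone follow, with no hairpin annotated between them. The catalogue names the insert mCherry-NLS, cloned between AgeI and ClaI, but the feature table does not separately annotate a nuclear localisation signal. Downstream, a human PGK promoter constitutively expresses rtTA3, which is flanked by loxP511 sites, linked through an IRES to puromycin N-acetyltransferase. Transduced cells can therefore be selected with puromycin and switch on mCherry only when doxycycline is present. Outside the LTRs, an SV40 promoter precedes a hygromycin resistance fragment. The associated study concerns epithelial cell extrusion, but the record does not state the role this plasmid played in it.
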