Features (pLannotate 1.2.2; 40 found; start..end, strand, type, name):
    377..634     +  LTR            5' LTR (truncated): truncated 5' long terminal repeat (LTR) from HIV-1
    681..806     +  misc_feature   HIV-1 Ψ: packaging signal of human immunodeficiency virus type 1
    790..1128    +  CDS            HIV-1 gag (fragment): gag protein from human immunodeficiency virus 1; gag
   1303..1536    +  misc_feature   RRE: The Rev response element (RRE) of HIV-1 allows for Rev-dependent mRNA export from the nucleus to the cytoplasm.
   1913..2013    +  CDS            Rev (fragment): human immunodeficiency virus 1 (HIV-1) Rev protein; rev; enhances nuclear export of unspliced and incompletely spliced viral mRNAs
   2063..2180    +  misc_feature   cPPT/CTS: central polypurine tract and central termination sequence of HIV-1
   2245..2619    -  CDS            BleoR: antibiotic-binding protein; Sh ble from Streptoalloteichus hindustanus; confers resistance to bleomycin, phleomycin, and Zeocin™
   2639..2686    -  promoter       EM7 promoter: synthetic bacterial promoter&nbsp
   2713..2991    +  promoter       tight TRE promoter (fragment): Tet-responsive promoter PTight, consisting of seven tet operator sequences followed by the minimal CMV promoter
   3007..3033    +  CDS            3xHA (fragment): three tandem HA epitope tags
   3072..3658    +  misc_feature   IRES2: internal ribosome entry site (IRES) of the encephalomyocarditis virus (EMCV)
   3665..4372    +  CDS            mCherry: mCherry is a basic (constitutively fluorescent) red fluorescent protein published in 2004, derived from Discosoma sp.. It is reported to be a very rapidly-maturing monomer with low acid sensitivity.
   4397..4490    +  ncRNA          5' miR-30a: sequence upstream of the 71-nt precursor of the human miR-30a microRNA (Zeng et al., 2002) miRNA
   4516..4628    +  ncRNA          3' miR-30a: sequence downstream of the 71-nt precursor of the human miR-30a microRNA (Zeng et al., 2002) miRNA
   4723..4741    -  promoter       T7 promoter: promoter for bacteriophage T7 RNA polymerase
   4755..5265    +  promoter       hPGK promoter: human phosphoglycerate kinase 1 promoter
   5278..5311    +  protein_bind   loxP511: Cre-mediated recombination occurs in the 8-bp core sequence (GTATACAT). loxP511 sites are compatible with each other, but incompatible with wild-type loxP sites. Cre recombinase
   5318..6025    +  CDS            rtTA3: reverse tetracycline transactivator 3 activates expression from Tet-responsive promoters in the presence of doxycycline
   6026..6059    +  protein_bind   loxP511: Cre-mediated recombination occurs in the 8-bp core sequence (GTATACAT). loxP511 sites are compatible with each other, but incompatible with wild-type loxP sites. Cre recombinase
   6082..6654    +  misc_feature   IRES: internal ribosome entry site (IRES) of the encephalomyocarditis virus (EMCV)
   6663..7259    +  CDS            PuroR: puromycin N-acetyltransferase; pac from Streptomyces alboniger; confers resistance to puromycin
   7275..7863    +  misc_feature   WPRE: woodchuck hepatitis virus posttranscriptional regulatory element
   7880..8068    +  CDS            nef (fragment): NEF_HV1Z2 - Experimental evidence at protein level: Swiss-Prot protein existence level 1. Extracellular Nef protein targets CD4(+) T-lymphocytes for apoptosis by interacting with CXCR4 surface receptors. From Human immunodeficiency virus type 1 group M subtype D (isolate Z2/CDC-Z34) (HIV-1).
   8070..8303    +  LTR            3' LTR (ΔU3): self-inactivating 3' long terminal repeat (LTR) from HIV-1
   8410..8634    +  polyA_signal   bGH poly(A) signal: bovine growth hormone polyadenylation signal
   8638..8659    +  promoter       SV40 promoter (fragment): SV40 enhancer and early promoter
   8680..9108    +  rep_origin     f1 ori (sequence partly withheld): f1 bacteriophage origin of replication; arrow indicates direction of (+) strand synthesis
   9122..9451    +  promoter       SV40 promoter: SV40 enhancer and early promoter
   9500..10529   +  CDS            HygR (fragment): aminoglycoside phosphotransferase from E. coli; aph(4)-Ia; confers resistance to hygromycin
  10539..10664   +  CDS            ble (fragment): BLE_KLEPN - Experimental evidence at protein level: Swiss-Prot protein existence level 1. Binding protein with a strong affinity to the bleomycin family of antibiotics. Binds to CL990; an antimitotic-antibiotic compound. From Klebsiella pneumoniae.
  10659..10780   +  polyA_signal   SV40 poly(A) signal: SV40 polyadenylation signal
  10851..10873   -  protein_bind   lac operator (fragment): The lac repressor binds to the lac operator to inhibit transcription in E. coli. This inhibition can be relieved by adding lactose or isopropyl-β-D-thiogalactopyranoside (IPTG). lac repressor encoded by lacI
  10877..10907   -  promoter       lac promoter: promoter for the E. coli lac operon
  10922..10943   -  protein_bind   CAP binding site: CAP binding activates transcription in the presence of cAMP. E. coli catabolite activator protein
  10956..11048   -  CDS            lacI (fragment): lac repressor; lacI; The lac repressor binds to the lac operator to inhibit transcription in E. coli. This inhibition can be relieved by adding lactose or isopropyl-β-D-thiogalactopyranoside (IPTG).
  11231..11819   -  rep_origin     ori: high-copy-number ColE1/pMB1/pBR322/pUC origin of replication
  11990..12850   -  CDS            AmpR: β-lactamase; bla; confers resistance to ampicillin, carbenicillin, and related antibiotics
  12851..12955   -  promoter       AmpR promoter: bla
  13003..13137   +  polyA_signal   SV40 poly(A) signal: SV40 polyadenylation signal
  13304..329     +  CDS            nef (fragment) (across the origin): NEF_HV1BR - Experimental evidence at protein level: Swiss-Prot protein existence level 1. Extracellular Nef protein targets CD4(+) T-lymphocytes for apoptosis by interacting with CXCR4 surface receptors (PubMed:14990729). From Human immunodeficiency virus type 1 group M subtype B (isolate BRU/LAI) (HIV-1).
>Addgene plasmid #187262 | pTripZ-Tet-ON mCherry | addgene full sequence | sequence record 433871 | Addgene NGS Result
TGGAAGGGCTAATTCACTCCCAAAGAAGACAAGATATCCTTGATCTGTGGATCTACCACACACAAGGCTA
CTTCCCTGATTAGCAGAACTACACACCAGGGCCAGGGGTCAGATATCCACTGACCTTTGGATGGTGCTAC
AAGCTAGTACCAGTTGAGCCAGATAAGGTAGAAGAGGCCAATAAAGGAGAGAACACCAGCTTGTTACACC
CTGTGAGCCTGCATGGGATGGATGACCCGGAGAGAGAAGTGTTAGAGTGGAGGTTTGACAGCCGCCTAGC
ATTTCATCACGTGGCCCGAGAGCTGCATCCGGAGTACTTCAAGAACTGCTGATATCGAGCTTGCTACAAG
GGACTTTCCGCTGGGGACTTTCCAGGGAGGCGTGGCCTGGGCGGGACTGGGGAGTGGCGAGCCCTCAGAT
CCTGCATATAAGCAGCTGCTTTTTGCCTGTACTGGGTCTCTCTGGTTAGACCAGATCTGAGCCTGGGAGC
TCTCTGGCTAACTAGGGAACCCACTGCTTAAGCCTCAATAAAGCTTGCCTTGAGTGCTTCAAGTAGTGTG
TGCCCGTCTGTTGTGTGACTCTGGTAACTAGAGATCCCTCAGACCCTTTTAGTCAGTGTGGAAAATCTCT
AGCAGTGGCGCCCGAACAGGGACTTGAAAGCGAAAGGGAAACCAGAGGAGCTCTCTCGACGCAGGACTCG
GCTTGCTGAAGCGCGCACGGCAAGAGGCGAGGGGCGGCGACTGGTGAGTACGCCAAAAATTTTGACTAGC
GGAGGCTAGAAGGAGAGAGATGGGTGCGAGAGCGTCAGTATTAAGCGGGGGAGAATTAGATCGCGATGGG
AAAAAATTCGGTTAAGGCCAGGGGGAAAGAAAAAATATAAATTAAAACATATAGTATGGGCAAGCAGGGA
GCTAGAACGATTCGCAGTTAATCCTGGCCTGTTAGAAACATCAGAAGGCTGTAGACAAATACTGGGACAG
CTACAACCATCCCTTCAGACAGGATCAGAAGAACTTAGATCATTATATAATACAGTAGCAACCCTCTATT
GTGTGCATCAAAGGATAGAGATAAAAGACACCAAGGAAGCTTTAGACAAGATAGAGGAAGAGCAAAACAA
AAGTAAGACCACCGCACAGCAAGCGGCCGGCCGCTGATCTTCAGACCTGGAGGAGGAGATATGAGGGACA
ATTGGAGAAGTGAATTATATAAATATAAAGTAGTAAAAATTGAACCATTAGGAGTAGCACCCACCAAGGC
AAAGAGAAGAGTGGTGCAGAGAGAAAAAAGAGCAGTGGGAATAGGAGCTTTGTTCCTTGGGTTCTTGGGA
GCAGCAGGAAGCACTATGGGCGCAGCGTCAATGACGCTGACGGTACAGGCCAGACAATTATTGTCTGGTA
TAGTGCAGCAGCAGAACAATTTGCTGAGGGCTATTGAGGCGCAACAGCATCTGTTGCAACTCACAGTCTG
GGGCATCAAGCAGCTCCAGGCAAGAATCCTGGCTGTGGAAAGATACCTAAAGGATCAACAGCTCCTGGGG
ATTTGGGGTTGCTCTGGAAAACTCATTTGCACCACTGCTGTGCCTTGGAATGCTAGTTGGAGTAATAAAT
CTCTGGAACAGATTTGGAATCACACGACCTGGATGGAGTGGGACAGAGAAATTAACAATTACACAAGCTT
AATACACTCCTTAATTGAAGAATCGCAAAACCAGCAAGAAAAGAATGAACAAGAATTATTGGAATTAGAT
AAATGGGCAAGTTTGTGGAATTGGTTTAACATAACAAATTGGCTGTGGTATATAAAATTATTCATAATGA
TAGTAGGAGGCTTGGTAGGTTTAAGAATAGTTTTTGCTGTACTTTCTATAGTGAATAGAGTTAGGCAGGG
ATATTCACCATTATCGTTTCAGACCCACCTCCCAACCCCGAGGGGACCCGACAGGCCCGAAGGAATAGAA
GAAGAAGGTGGAGAGAGAGACAGAGACAGATCCATTCGATTAGTGAACGGATCGGCACTGCGTGCGCCAA
TTCTGCAGACAAATGGCAGTATTCATCCACAATTTTAAAAGAAAAGGGGGGATTGGGGGGTACAGTGCAG
GGGAAAGAATAGTAGACATAATAGCAACAGACATACAAACTAAAGAATTACAAAAACAAATTACAAAAAT
TCAAAATTTTCGGGTTTATTACAGGGACAGCAGAGATCCAGTTTGGTTAGTACCGGGCCCGCTCTAGTCC
GGAATCAGTCCTGCTCCTCGGCCACGAAGTGCACGCAGTTGCCGGCCGGGTCGCGCAGGGCGAACTCCCG
CCCCCACGGCTGCTCGCCGATCTCGGTCATGGCCGGCCCGGAGGCGTCCCGGAAGTTCGTGGACACGACC
TCCGACCACTCGGCGTACAGCTCGTCCAGGCCGCGCACCCACACCCAGGCCAGGGTGTTGTCCGGCACCA
CCTGGTCCTGGACCGCGCTGATGAACAGGGTCACGTCGTCCCGGACCACACCGGCGAAGTCGTCCTCCAC
GAAGTCCCGGGAGAACCCGAGCCGGTCGGTCCAGAACTCGACCGCTCCGGCGACGTCGCGCGCGGTGAGC
ACCGGAACGGCACTGGTCAACTTGGCCATGGTGGCCCTCCTATAGTGAGTCGTATTATACTATGCCGATA
TACTATGCCGATGATTAATTGTCAACACGTGCTGCAGGTCCGAGGTTCTAGACGAGTTTACTCCCTATCA
GTGATAGAGAACGATGTCGAGTTTACTCCCTATCAGTGATAGAGAACGTATGTCGAGTTTACTCCCTATC
AGTGATAGAGAACGTATGTCGAGTTTACTCCCTATCAGTGATAGAGAACGTATGTCGAGTTTATCCCTAT
CAGTGATAGAGAACGTATGTCGAGTTTACTCCCTATCAGTGATAGAGAACGTATGTCGAGGTAGGCGTGT
ACGGTGGGAGGCCTATATAAGCAGAGCTCGTTTAGTGAACCGTCAGATCGCACCGGTGCCACCATGTACC
CATACGATGTGCCAGATTACGCTGGTACCGGATCCGTCGACCTCGAGGAATTCGCGGCCGCCCCCTCTCC
CTCCCCCCCCCCTAACGTTACTGGCCGAAGCCGCTTGGAATAAGGCCGGTGTGCGTTTGTCTATATGTTA
TTTTCCACCATATTGCCGTCTTTTGGCAATGTGAGGGCCCGGAAACCTGGCCCTGTCTTCTTGACGAGCA
TTCCTAGGGGTCTTTCCCCTCTCGCCAAAGGAATGCAAGGTCTGTTGAATGTCGTGAAGGAAGCAGTTCC
TCTGGAAGCTTCTTGAAGACAAACAACGTCTGTAGCGACCCTTTGCAGGCAGCGGAACCCCCCACCTGGC
GACAGGTGCCTCTGCGGCCAAAAGCCACGTGTATAAGATACACCTGCAAAGGCGGCACAACCCCAGTGCC
ACGTTGTGAGTTGGATAGTTGTGGAAAGAGTCAAATGGCTCTCCTCAAGCGTATTCAACAAGGGGCTGAA
GGATGCCCAGAAGGTACCCCATTGTATGGGATCTGATCTGGGGCCTCGGTACACATGCTTTACATGTGTT
TAGTCGAGGTTAAAAAAACGTCTAGGCCCCCCGAACCACGGGGACGTGGTTTTCCTTTGAAAAACACGAT
GATAATATGGCCACAACCGAATTCATGGTGAGCAAGGGCGAGGAGGATAACATGGCCATCATCAAGGAGT
TCATGCGCTTCAAGGTGCACATGGAGGGCTCCGTGAACGGCCACGAGTTCGAGATCGAGGGCGAGGGCGA
GGGCCGCCCCTACGAGGGCACCCAGACCGCCAAGCTGAAGGTGACCAAGGGTGGCCCCCTGCCCTTCGCC
TGGGACATCCTGTCCCCTCAGTTCATGTACGGCTCCAAGGCCTACGTGAAGCACCCCGCCGACATCCCCG
ACTACTTGAAGCTGTCCTTCCCCGAGGGCTTCAAGTGGGAGCGCGTGATGAACTTCGAGGACGGCGGCGT
GGTGACCGTGACCCAGGACTCCTCCCTGCAGGACGGCGAGTTCATCTACAAGGTGAAGCTGCGCGGCACC
AACTTCCCCTCCGACGGCCCCGTAATGCAGAAGAAGACCATGGGCTGGGAGGCCTCCTCCGAGCGGATGT
ACCCCGAGGACGGCGCCCTGAAGGGCGAGATCAAGCAGAGGCTGAAGCTGAAGGACGGCGGCCACTACGA
CGCTGAGGTCAAGACCACCTACAAGGCCAAGAAGCCCGTGCAGCTGCCCGGCGCCTACAACGTCAACATC
AAGTTGGACATCACCTCCCACAACGAGGACTACACCATCGTGGAACAGTACGAACGCGCCGAGGGCCGCC
ACTCCACCGGCGGCATGGACGAGCTGTACAAGTGAGTTTAAACATCGATAGTTTGTTTGAATGAGGCTTC
AGTACTTTACAGAATCGTTGCCTGCACATCTTGGAAACACTTGCTGGGATTACTTCTTCAGGTTAACCCA
ACAGAAGGCTCGAGGTAACCGGATCCTGATCAGAATTCAAGGGGCTACTTTAGGAGCAATTATCTTGTTT
ACTAAAACTGAATACCTTGCTATCTCTTTGATACATTTTTACAAAGCTGAATTAAAATGGTATAAATTAA
ATCACTTTTTTCAATTGGAAGACTAATGCGGCCGGCCATTACTCCGTCTCGTGTCTTGTTGCATATGTCT
GCTGGTTTGTTTGATGTTGTTTGCGGGCGGGCCCTATAGTGAGTCGTATTACCTAGGACGCGTGGGGGTT
GGGGTTGCGCCTTTTCCAAGGCAGCCCTGGGTTTGCGCAGGGACGCGGCTGCTCTGGGCGTGGTTCCGGG
AAACGCAGCGGCGCCGACCCTGGGTCTCGCACATTCTTCACGTCCGTTCGCAGCGTCACCCGGATCTTCG
CCGCTACCCTTGTGGGCCCCCCGGCGACGCTTCCTGCTCCGCCCCTAAGTCGGGAAGGTTCCTTGCGGTT
CGCGGCGTGCCGGACGTGACAAACGGAAGCCGCACGTCTCACTAGTACCCTCGCAGACGGACAGCGCCAG
GGAGCAATGGCAGCGCGCCGACCGCGATGGGCTGTGGCCAATAGCGGCTGCTCAGCAGGGCGCGCCGAGA
GCAGCGGCCGGGAAGGGGCGGTGCGGGAGGCGGGGTGTGGGGCGGTAGTGTGGGCCCTGTTCCTGCCCGC
GCGGTGTTCCGCATTCTGCAAGCCTCCGGAGCGCACGTCGGCAGTCGGCTCCCTCGTTGACCGAATCACC
GACCTCTCTCCCCAGGCTAGCGGATCCATAACTTCGTATAGTATACATTATACGAAGTTATGCCACCATG
TCTAGGCTGGACAAGAGCAAAGTCATAAACGGAGCTCTGGAATTACTCAATGGTGTCGGTATCGAAGGCC
TGACGACAAGGAAACTCGCTCAAAAGCTGGGAGTTGAGCAGCCTACCCTGTACTGGCACGTGAAGAACAA
GCGGGCCCTGCTCGATGCCCTGCCAATCGAGATGCTGGACAGGCATCATACCCACTTCTGCCCCCTGGAA
GGCGAGTCATGGCAAGACTTTCTGCGGAACAACGCCAAGTCATACCGCTGTGCTCTCCTCTCACATCGCG
ACGGGGCTAAAGTGCATCTCGGCACCCGCCCAACAGAGAAACAGTACGAAACCCTGGAAAATCAGCTCGC
GTTCCTGTGTCAGCAAGGCTTCTCCCTGGAGAACGCACTGTACGCTCTGTCCGCCGTGGGCCACTTTACA
CTGGGCTGCGTATTGGAGGAACAGGAGCATCAAGTAGCAAAAGAGGAAAGAGAGACACCTACCACCGATT
CTATGCCCCCACTTCTGAGACAAGCAATTGAGCTGTTCGACCGGCAGGGAGCCGAACCTGCCTTCCTTTT
CGGCCTGGAACTAATCATATGTGGCCTGGAGAAACAGCTAAAGTGCGAAAGCGGCGGGCCGACCGACGCC
CTTGACGATTTTGACTTAGACATGCTCCCAGCCGATGCCCTTGACGATTTTGACCTTGACATGCTCCCCG
GGTAAATAACTTCGTATAGTATACATTATACGAAGTTATGGATCCGCGGCCGCAAATTCCGCCCCTCTCC
CTCCCCCCCCCCTAACGTTACTGGCCGAAGCCGCTTGGAATAAGGCCGGTGTGCGTTTGTCTATATGTTA
TTTTCCACCATATTGCCGTCTTTTGGCAATGTGAGGGCCCGGAAACCTGGCCCTGTCTTCTTGACGAGCA
TTCCTAGGGGTCTTTCCCCTCTCGCCAAAGGAATGCAAGGTCTGTTGAATGTCGTGAAGGAAGCAGTTCC
TCTGGAAGCTTCTTGAAGACAAACAACGTCTGTAGCGACCCTTTGCAGGCAGCGGAACCCCCCACCTGGC
GACAGGTGCCTCTGCGGCCAAAAGCCACGTGTATAAGATACACCTGCAAAGGCGGCACAACCCCAGTGCC
ACGTTGTGAGTTGGATAGTTGTGGAAAGAGTCAAATGGCTCTCCTCAAGCGTATTCAACAAGGGGCTGAA
GGATGCCCAGAAGGTACCCCATTGTATGGGATCTGATCTGGGGCCTCGGTGCACATGCTTTACATGTGTT
TAGTCGAGGTTAAAAAAACGTCTAGGCCCCCCGAACCACGGGGACGTGGTTTTCCTTTGAAAAACACGAT
AATACCATGGCCACCGAGTACAAGCCCACGGTGCGCCTCGCCACCCGCGACGACGTCCCCCGGGCCGTAC
GCACCCTCGCCGCCGCGTTCGCCGACTACCCCGCCACGCGCCACACCGTCGACCCGGACCGCCACATCGA
GCGGGTCACCGAGCTGCAAGAACTCTTCCTCACGCGCGTCGGGCTCGACATCGGCAAGGTGTGGGTCGCG
GACGACGGCGCCGCGGTGGCGGTCTGGACCACGCCGGAGAGCGTCGAAGCGGGGGCGGTGTTCGCCGAGA
TCGGCTCGCGCATGGCCGAGTTGAGCGGTTCCCGGCTGGCCGCGCAGCAACAGATGGAAGGCCTCCTGGC
GCCGCACCGGCCCAAGGAGCCCGCGTGGTTCCTGGCCACCGTCGGCGTCTCGCCCGACCACCAGGGCAAG
GGTCTGGGCAGCGCCGTCGTGCTCCCCGGAGTGGAGGCGGCCGAGCGCGCTGGGGTGCCCGCCTTCCTGG
AGACCTCCGCGCCCCGCAACCTCCCCTTCTACGAGCGGCTCGGCTTCACCGTCACCGCCGACGTCGAGGT
GCCCGAAGGACCGCGCACCTGGTGCATGACCCGCAAGCCCGGTGCCTGAGTTCGCGTCTGGAACAATCAA
CCTCTGGATTACAAAATTTGTGAAAGATTGACTGGTATTCTTAACTATGTTGCTCCTTTTACGCTATGTG
GATACGCTGCTTTAATGCCTTTGTATCATGCTATTGCTTCCCGTATGGCTTTCATTTTCTCCTCCTTGTA
TAAATCCTGGTTGCTGTCTCTTTATGAGGAGTTGTGGCCCGTTGTCAGGCAACGTGGCGTGGTGTGCACT
GTGTTTGCTGACGCAACCCCCACTGGTTGGGGCATTGCCACCACCTGTCAGCTCCTTTCCGGGACTTTCG
CTTTCCCCCTCCCTATTGCCACGGCGGAACTCATCGCCGCCTGCCTTGCCCGCTGCTGGACAGGGGCTCG
GCTGTTGGGCACTGACAATTCCGTGGTGTTGTCGGGGAAGCTGACGTCCTTTCCATGGCTGCTCGCCTGT
GTTGCCACCTGGATTCTGCGCGGGACGTCCTTCTGCTACGTCCCTTCGGCCCTCAATCCAGCGGACCTTC
CTTCCCGCGGCCTGCTGCCGGCTCTGCGGCCTCTTCCGCGTCTTCGCCTTCGCCCTCAGACGAGTCGGAT
CTCCCTTTGGGCCGCCTCCCCGCCTGGAATTAATTCTGCAGTCGAGACCTAGAAAAACATGGAGCAATCA
CAAGTAGCAATACAGCAGCTACCAATGCTGATTGTGCCTGGCTAGAAGCACAAGAGGAGGAGGAGGTGGG
TTTTCCAGTCACACCTCAGGTACCTTTAAGACCAATGACTTACAAGGCAGCTGTAGATCTTAGCCACTTT
TTAAAAGAAAAGAGGGGACTGGAAGGGCTAATTCACTCCCAACGAAGACAAGATCTGCTTTTTGCTTGTA
CTGGGTCTCTCTGGTTAGACCAGATCTGAGCCTGGGAGCTCTCTGGCTAACTAGGGAACCCACTGCTTAA
GCCTCAATAAAGCTTGCCTTGAGTGCTTCAAGTAGTGTGTGCCCGTCTGTTGTGTGACTCTGGTAACTAG
AGATCCCTCAGACCCTTTTAGTCAGTGTGGAAAATCTCTAGCAGTAGTAGTTCATGTCATCTTATTATTC
AGTATTTATAACTTGCAAAGAAATGAATATCAGAGAGTGAGAGGCCTTGACATTGTTTAAACCCGCTGAT
CAGCCTCGACTGTGCCTTCTAGTTGCCAGCCATCTGTTGTTTGCCCCTCCCCCGTGCCTTCCTTGACCCT
GGAAGGTGCCACTCCCACTGTCCTTTCCTAATAAAATGAGGAAATTGCATCGCATTGTCTGAGTAGGTGT
CATTCTATTCTGGGGGGTGGGGTGGGGCAGGACAGCAAGGGGGAGGATTGGGAAGACAATAGCAGGCATG
CTGGGGATGCGGTGGGCTCTATGGCTTCTGAGGCGGAAAGAACCAGCTGGGGCTCTAGGGGGTATCCCC
[124 nt withheld, positions 8680-8803]
C
[91 nt withheld, positions 8805-8895]
A
[49 nt withheld, positions 8897-8945]
CCTTTGACGTTGGAGTCCACGTTCTTT
[37 nt withheld, positions 8973-9009]
ACCCTATCTCGGTCTATTCTTTTGATTTATAAGGGATTTTGCCGATTTCGGCCTATTGGTTAAAAAATGA
GCTGATTTAACAAAAATTTAACGCGAATTAATTCTGTGGAATGTGTGTCAGTTAGGGTGTGGAAAGTCCC
CAGGCTCCCCAGCAGGCAGAAGTATGCAAAGCATGCATCTCAATTAGTCAGCAACCAGGTGTGGAAAGTC
CCCAGGCTCCCCAGCAGGCAGAAGTATGCAAAGCATGCATCTCAATTAGTCAGCAACCATAGTCCCGCCC
CTAACTCCGCCCATCCCGCCCCTAACTCCGCCCAGTTCCGCCCATTCTCCGCCCCATGGCTGACTAATTT
TTTTTATTTATGCAGAGGCCGAGGCCGCCTCTGCCTCTGAGCTATTCCAGAAGTAGTGAGGAGGCTTTTT
TGGAGGCCTAGGCTTTTGCAAAAAGCTCCCGGGAGCTTGTATATCCATTTTCGGATCTGATCAGCACGTG
ATGAAAAAGCCTGAACTCACCGCGACGTCTGTCGAGAAGTTTCTGATCGAAAAGTTCGACAGCGTCTCCG
ACCTGATGCAGCTCTCGGAGGGCGAAGAATCTCGTGCTTTCAGCTTCGATGTAGGAGGGCGTGGATATGT
CCTGCGGGTAAATAGCTGCGCCGATGGTTTCTACAAAGATCGTTATGTTTATCGGCACTTTGCATCGGCC
GCGCTCCCGATTCCGGAAGTGCTTGACATTGGGGAATTAATTCAGCGAGAGCCTGACCTATTGCATCTCC
CGCCGTGCACAGGGTGTCACGTTGCAAGACCTGCCTGAAACCGAACTGCCCGCTGTTCTGCAGCCGGTCG
CGGAGGCCATGGATGCGATCGCTGCGGCCGATCTTAGCCAGACGAGCGGGTTCGGCCCATTCGGACCGCA
AGGAATCGGTCAATACACTACATGGCGTGATTTCATATGCGCGATTGCTGATCCCCATGTGTATCACTGG
CAAACTGTGATGGACGACACCGTCAGTGCGTCCGTCGCGCAGGCTCTCGATGAGCTGATGCTTTGGGCCG
AGGACTGCCCCGAAGTCCGGCACCTCGTGCACGCGGATTTCGGCTCCAACAATGTCCTGACGGACAATGG
CCGCATAACAGCGGTCATTGACTGGAGCGAGGCGATGTTCGGGGATTCCCAATACGAGGTCGCCAACATC
TTCTTCTGGAGGCCGTGGTTGGCTTGTATGGAGCAGCAGACGCGCTACTTCGAGCGGAGGCATCCGGAGC
TTGCAGGATCGCCGCGGCTCCGGGCGTATATGCTCCGCATTGGTCTTGACCAACTCTATCAGAGCTTGGT
TGACGGCAATTTCGATGATGCAGCTTGGGCGCAGGGTCGATGCGACGCAATCGTCCGATCCGGAGCCGGG
ACTGTCGGGCGTACACAAATCGCCCGCAGAAGCGCGGCCGTCTGGACCGATGGCTGTGTAGAAGTACTCG
CCGATAGTGGAAACCGACGCCCCAGCACTCGTCCGAGGGCAAAGGAATAGCACGTGCTACGAGATTTCGA
TTCCACCGCCGCCTTCTATGAAAGGTTGGGCTTCGGAATCGTTTTCCGGGACGCCGGCTGGATGATCCTC
CAGCGCGGGGATCTCATGCTGGAGTTCTTCGCCCACCCCAACTTGTTTATTGCAGCTTATAATGGTTACA
AATAAAGCAATAGCATCACAAATTTCACAAATAAAGCATTTTTTTCACTGCATTCTAGTTGTGGTTTGTC
CAAACTCATCAATGTATCTTATCATGTCTGTATACCGTCGACCTCTAGCTAGAGCTTGGCGTAATCATGG
TCATAGCTGTTTCCTGTGTGAAATTGTTATCCGCTCACAATTCCACACAACATACGAGCCGGAAGCATAA
AGTGTAAAGCCTGGGGTGCCTAATGAGTGAGCTAACTCACATTAATTGCGTTGCGCTCACTGCCCGCTTT
CCAGTCGGGAAACCTGTCGTGCCAGCTGCATTAATGAATCGGCCAACGCGCGGGGAGAGGCGGTTTGCGT
ATTGGGCGCTCTTCCGCTTCCTCGCTCACTGACTCGCTGCGCTCGGTCGTTCGGCTGCGGCGAGCGGTAT
CAGCTCACTCAAAGGCGGTAATACGGTTATCCACAGAATCAGGGGATAACGCAGGAAAGAACATGTGAGC
AAAAGGCCAGCAAAAGGCCAGGAACCGTAAAAAGGCCGCGTTGCTGGCGTTTTTCCATAGGCTCCGCCCC
CCTGACGAGCATCACAAAAATCGACGCTCAAGTCAGAGGTGGCGAAACCCGACAGGACTATAAAGATACC
AGGCGTTTCCCCCTGGAAGCTCCCTCGTGCGCTCTCCTGTTCCGACCCTGCCGCTTACCGGATACCTGTC
CGCCTTTCTCCCTTCGGGAAGCGTGGCGCTTTCTCATAGCTCACGCTGTAGGTATCTCAGTTCGGTGTAG
GTCGTTCGCTCCAAGCTGGGCTGTGTGCACGAACCCCCCGTTCAGCCCGACCGCTGCGCCTTATCCGGTA
ACTATCGTCTTGAGTCCAACCCGGTAAGACACGACTTATCGCCACTGGCAGCAGCCACTGGTAACAGGAT
TAGCAGAGCGAGGTATGTAGGCGGTGCTACAGAGTTCTTGAAGTGGTGGCCTAACTACGGCTACACTAGA
AGAACAGTATTTGGTATCTGCGCTCTGCTGAAGCCAGTTACCTTCGGAAAAAGAGTTGGTAGCTCTTGAT
CCGGCAAACAAACCACCGCTGGTAGCGGTGGTTTTTTTGTTTGCAAGCAGCAGATTACGCGCAGAAAAAA
AGGATCTCAAGAAGATCCTTTGATCTTTTCTACGGGGTCTGACGCTCAGTGGAACGAAAACTCACGTTAA
GGGATTTTGGTCATGAGATTATCAAAAAGGATCTTCACCTAGATCCTTTTAAATTAAAAATGAAGTTTTA
AATCAATCTAAAGTATATATGAGTAAACTTGGTCTGACAGTTACCAATGCTTAATCAGTGAGGCACCTAT
CTCAGCGATCTGTCTATTTCGTTCATCCATAGTTGCCTGACTCCCCGTCGTGTAGATAACTACGATACGG
GAGGGCTTACCATCTGGCCCCAGTGCTGCAATGATACCGCGAGACCCACGCTCACCGGCTCCAGATTTAT
CAGCAATAAACCAGCCAGCCGGAAGGGCCGAGCGCAGAAGTGGTCCTGCAACTTTATCCGCCTCCATCCA
GTCTATTAATTGTTGCCGGGAAGCTAGAGTAAGTAGTTCGCCAGTTAATAGTTTGCGCAACGTTGTTGCC
ATTGCTACAGGCATCGTGGTGTCACGCTCGTCGTTTGGTATGGCTTCATTCAGCTCCGGTTCCCAACGAT
CAAGGCGAGTTACATGATCCCCCATGTTGTGCAAAAAAGCGGTTAGCTCCTTCGGTCCTCCGATCGTTGT
CAGAAGTAAGTTGGCCGCAGTGTTATCACTCATGGTTATGGCAGCACTGCATAATTCTCTTACTGTCATG
CCATCCGTAAGATGCTTTTCTGTGACTGGTGAGTACTCAACCAAGTCATTCTGAGAATAGTGTATGCGGC
GACCGAGTTGCTCTTGCCCGGCGTCAATACGGGATAATACCGCGCCACATAGCAGAACTTTAAAAGTGCT
CATCATTGGAAAACGTTCTTCGGGGCGAAAACTCTCAAGGATCTTACCGCTGTTGAGATCCAGTTCGATG
TAACCCACTCGTGCACCCAACTGATCTTCAGCATCTTTTACTTTCACCAGCGTTTCTGGGTGAGCAAAAA
CAGGAAGGCAAAATGCCGCAAAAAAGGGAATAAGGGCGACACGGAAATGTTGAATACTCATACTCTTCCT
TTTTCAATATTATTGAAGCATTTATCAGGGTTATTGTCTCATGAGCGGATACATATTTGAATGTATTTAG
AAAAATAAACAAATAGGGGTTCCGCGCACATTTCCCCGAAAAGTGCCACCTGACGTCGACGGATCGGGAG
ATCAACTTGTTTATTGCAGCTTATAATGGTTACAAATAAAGCAATAGCATCACAAATTTCACAAATAAAG
CATTTTTTTCACTGCATTCTAGTTGTGGTTTGTCCAAACTCATCAATGTATCTTATCATGTCTGGATCAA
CTGGATAACTCAAGCTAACCAAAATCATCCCAAACTTCCCACCCCATACCCTATTACCACTGCCAATTAC
CTGTGGTTTCATTTACTCTAAACCTGTGATTCCTCTGAATTATTTTCATTTTAAAGAAATTGTATTTGTT
AAATATGTACTACAAACTTAGTAGT
